Addgene plasmid #62401: MXS_Cerulean
Purpose: MXS_chaining vector with Cerulean
Depositing lab: Pierre Neveu. Depositing organization: European Molecular Biology Laboratory (EMBL), Heidelberg. Publication: MXS-Chaining: A Highly Efficient Cloning Platform for Imaging and Flow Cytometry Approaches in Mammalian Systems. Sladitschek HL, Neveu PA. PLoS One. 2015 Apr 24;10(4):e0124958. doi: 10.1371/journal.pone.0124958. eCollection 2015. PONE-D-15-01385 PubMed 25909630.
Backbone
  Vector backbone: MXS_chaining vector
  Backbone manufacturer: Neveu lab, Addgene plasmid #62394
  Backbone size w/o insert (bp): 1945
  Vector type: Synthetic Biology
Growth in bacteria
  Bacterial resistance: Ampicillin, 100 μg/mL
  Growth temperature: 37°C
  Growth strain: Mach1
  Copy number: High Copy
Gene/Insert
  Gene/Insert name: Cerulean
  Species: Synthetic
  Insert size (bp): 735
  Cloning method: Restriction Enzyme; 5′ cloning site MluI (not destroyed); 3′ cloning site SalI (not destroyed)
  Sequencing primers: 5′ TTACCGCCTTTGAGTGAG; 3′ TTGTCTCATGAGCGGATAC
Terms and licenses: Academic/Nonprofit Terms; Industry Terms: Not Available to Industry
How to cite: MXS_Cerulean was a gift from Pierre Neveu (Addgene plasmid # 62401 ; http://n2t.net/addgene:62401 ; RRID:Addgene_62401)
