[The description below was written by a language model from this plasmid's Addgene catalogue record and pLannotate feature annotations shown in this document.]
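Description:
MXS_Cerulean is a small, high-copy bacterial cloning plasmid from the MXS-chaining synthetic biology toolkit, a modular platform designed for assembling constructs used in imaging and flow cytometry work in mammalian systems. It consists of the minimal MXS_chaining backbone (about 1.9 kb) carrying a roughly 735 bp Cerulean insert, for a total of 2,658 bp. Propagation in E. coli relies on a ColE1/pUC-type high-copy origin of replication. Selection uses ampicillin resistance, provided by the β-lactamase gene under its native bla promoter. Apart from the insert, these are the only elements annotated in the feature table, consistent with a stripped-down part-storage vector.

The payload is the coding sequence for a cyan fluorescent protein, recorded as Cerulean and annotated by the feature-calling software as mCerulean, an Aequorea victoria GFP derivative described as a constitutively fluorescent, rapidly maturing monomer. The insert sits between MluI and SalI sites, both of which are retained after cloning, so the module can be excised or joined to other parts in the chaining scheme. No eukaryotic promoter, polyadenylation signal or mammalian selection marker is annotated around the fluorescent protein. The plasmid therefore appears to serve as a building block rather than a ready-to-use expression construct. The Cerulean module would be combined with promoter, terminator, tag or other coding modules from the same toolkit to build reporters or fusion proteins for mammalian cells. The record does not detail the specific chaining mechanism beyond the flanking cloning sites.
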