Features (pLannotate 1.2.2; 4 found; start..end, strand, type, name):
     26..742     +  CDS            mCerulean: mCerulean is a basic (constitutively fluorescent) cyan fluorescent protein published in 2005, derived from Aequorea victoria. It is reported to be a very rapidly-maturing monomer.
    766..870     +  promoter       AmpR promoter: bla
    871..1731    +  CDS            AmpR: β-lactamase; bla; confers resistance to ampicillin, carbenicillin, and related antibiotics
   1902..2490    +  rep_origin     ori: high-copy-number ColE1/pMB1/pBR322/pUC origin of replication
>Addgene plasmid #62401 | MXS_Cerulean | depositor full sequence | sequence record 102462 | Full Sequence
CATGATATCAAACGCGTAACTCGAGATGGTGAGCAAGGGCGAGGAGCTGTTCACCGGGGTGGTGCCCATC
CTGGTCGAGCTGGACGGCGACGTAAACGGCCACAAGTTCAGCGTGTCCGGCGAGGGCGAGGGCGATGCCA
CCTACGGCAAGCTGACCCTGAAGTTCATCTGCACCACCGGCAAGCTGCCCGTGCCCTGGCCCACCCTCGT
GACCACCCTGACCTGGGGCGTGCAGTGCTTCGCCCGCTACCCCGACCACATGAAGCAGCACGACTTCTTC
AAGTCCGCCATGCCCGAAGGCTACGTCCAGGAGCGCACCATCTTCTTCAAGGACGACGGCAACTACAAGA
CCCGCGCCGAGGTGAAGTTCGAGGGCGACACCCTGGTGAACCGCATCGAGCTGAAGGGCATCGACTTCAA
GGAGGACGGCAACATCCTGGGGCACAAGCTGGAGTACAACGCCATCAGCGACAACGTCTATATCACCGCC
GACAAGCAGAAGAACGGCATCAAGGCCAACTTCAAGATCCGCCACAACATCGAGGACGGCAGCGTGCAGC
TCGCCGACCACTACCAGCAGAACACCCCCATCGGCGACGGCCCCGTGCTGCTGCCCGACAACCACTACCT
GAGCACCCAGTCCAAGCTGAGCAAAGACCCCAACGAGAAGCGCGATCACATGGTCCTGCTGGAGTTCGTG
ACCGCCGCCGGGATCACTCTCGGCATGGACGAGCTGTACAAGGTCGACCAATTCGGGGAAATGTGCGCGG
AACCCCTATTTGTTTATTTTTCTAAATACATTCAAATATGTATCCGCTCATGAGACAATAACCCTGATAA
ATGCTTCAATAATATTGAAAAAGGAAGAGTATGAGTATTCAACATTTCCGTGTCGCCCTTATTCCCTTTT
TTGCGGCATTTTGCCTTCCTGTTTTTGCTCACCCAGAAACGCTGGTGAAAGTAAAAGATGCTGAAGATCA
GTTGGGTGCACGAGTGGGTTACATCGAACTGGATCTCAACAGCGGTAAGATCCTTGAGAGTTTTCGCCCC
GAAGAACGTTTTCCAATGATGAGCACTTTTAAAGTTCTGCTATGTGGCGCGGTATTATCCCGTATTGACG
CCGGGCAAGAGCAACTCGGTCGCCGCATACACTATTCTCAGAATGACTTGGTTGAGTACTCACCAGTCAC
AGAAAAGCATCTTACGGATGGCATGACAGTAAGAGAATTATGCAGTGCTGCCATAACCATGAGTGATAAC
ACTGCGGCCAACTTACTTCTGACAACGATCGGAGGACCGAAGGAGCTAACCGCTTTTTTGCACAACATGG
GGGATCATGTAACTCGCCTTGATCGTTGGGAACCGGAGCTGAATGAAGCCATACCAAACGACGAGCGTGA
CACCACGATGCCTGTAGCAATGGCAACAACGTTGCGCAAACTATTAACTGGCGAACTACTTACTCTAGCT
TCCCGGCAACAATTAATAGACTGGATGGAGGCGGATAAAGTTGCAGGACCACTTCTGCGCTCGGCCCTTC
CGGCTGGCTGGTTTATTGCTGATAAATCTGGAGCCGGTGAGCGTGGGTCTCGCGGTATCATTGCAGCACT
GGGGCCAGATGGTAAGCCCTCCCGTATCGTAGTTATCTACACGACGGGGAGTCAGGCAACTATGGATGAA
CGAAATAGACAGATCGCTGAGATAGGTGCCTCACTGATTAAGCATTGGTAACTGTCAGACCAAGTTTACT
CATATATACTTTAGATTGATTTAAAACTTCATTTTTAATTTAAAAGGATCTAGGTGAAGATCCTTTTTGA
TAATCTCATGACCAAAATCCCTTAACGTGAGTTTTCGTTCCACTGAGCGTCAGACCCCGTAGAAAAGATC
AAAGGATCTTCTTGAGATCCTTTTTTTCTGCGCGTAATCTGCTGCTTGCAAACAAAAAAACCACCGCTAC
CAGCGGTGGTTTGTTTGCCGGATCAAGAGCTACCAACTCTTTTTCCGAAGGTAACTGGCTTCAGCAGAGC
GCAGATACCAAATACTGTTCTTCTAGTGTAGCCGTAGTTAGGCCACCACTTCAAGAACTCTGTAGCACCG
CCTACATACCTCGCTCTGCTAATCCTGTTACCAGTGGCTGCTGCCAGTGGCGATAAGTCGTGTCTTACCG
GGTTGGACTCAAGACGATAGTTACCGGATAAGGCGCAGCGGTCGGGCTGAACGGGGGGTTCGTGCACACA
GCCCAGCTTGGAGCGAACGACCTACACCGAACTGAGATACCTACAGCGTGAGCTATGAGAAAGCGCCACG
CTTCCCGAAGGGAGAAAGGCGGACAGGTATCCGGTAAGCGGCAGGGTCGGAACAGGAGAGCGCACGAGGG
AGCTTCCAGGGGGAAACGCCTGGTATCTTTATAGTCCTGTCGGGTTTCGCCACCTCTGACTTGAGCGTCG
ATTTTTGTGATGCTCGTCAGGGGGGCGGAGCCTATGGAAAAACGCCAGCAACGCGGCCTTTTTACGGTTC
CTGGCCTTTTGCTGGCCTTTTGCTCACATGTTCTTTCCTGCGTTATCCCCTGATTCTGTGGATAACCGTA
TTACCGCCTTTGAGTGAGCTGATACCGCTCGCCGCAGCCGAACGACCGAGCGCAGCGAGTCAGTGAGC
