>Addgene plasmid #62401 | MXS_Cerulean | addgene partial sequence | sequence record 111257 | ColE2 5'-CCGCAGCCGAACGACCGAGC-3'
CGCGTAACTCGAGATGGTGAGCAAGGGCGAGGAGCTGTTCACCGGGGTGGTGCCCATCCTGGTCGAGCTG
GACGGCGACGTAAACGGCCACAAGTTCAGCGTGTCCGGCGAGGGCGAGGGCGATGCCACCTACGGCAAGC
TGACCCTGAAGTTCATCTGCACCACCGGCAAGCTGCCCGTGCCCTGGCCCACCCTCGTGACCACCCTGAC
CTGGGGCGTGCAGTGCTTCGCCCGCTACCCCGACCACATGAAGCAGCACGACTTCTTCAAGTCCGCCATG
CCCGAAGGCTACGTCCAGGAGCGCACCATCTTCTTCAAGGACGACGGCAACTACAAGACCCGCGCCGAGG
TGAAGTTCGAGGGCGACACCCTGGTGAACCGCATCGAGCTGAAGGGCATCGACTTCAAGGAGGACGGCAA
CATCCTGGGGCACAAGCTGGAGTACAACGCCATCAGCGACAACGTCTATATCACCGCCGACAAGCAGAAG
AACGGCATCAAGGCCAACTTCAAGATCCGCCACAACATCGAGGACGGCAGCGTGCAGCTCGCCGACCACT
ACCAGCAGAACACCCCCATCGGCGACGGCCCCGTGCTGCTGCCCGACAACCACTACCTGAGCACCCAGTC
CAAGCTGAGCAAAGACCCCAACGAGAAGCGCGATCACATGGTCCTGCTGGAGTTCGTGACCGCCGCCGGG
ATCACTCTCGGCATGGACGAGCTGTACAAGGTCGACCAATTC
