>Addgene plasmid #62401 | MXS_Cerulean | addgene partial sequence | sequence record 111258 | AmpSeq-F 5'-ctcatgagcggatacatatttgaa-3'
TCGACCTTGTACAGCTCGTCCATGCCGAGAGTGATCCCGGCGGCGGTCACGAACTCCAGCAGGACCATGT
GATCGCGCTTCTCGTTGGGGTCTTTGCTCAGCTTGGACTGGGTGCTCAGGTAGTGGTTGTCGGGCAGCAG
CACGGGGCCGTCGCCGATGGGGGTGTTCTGCTGGTAGTGGTCGGCGAGCTGCACGCTGCCGTCCTCGATG
TTGTGGCGGATCTTGAAGTTGGCCTTGATGCCGTTCTTCTGCTTGTCGGCGGTGATATAGACGTTGTCGC
TGATGGCGTTGTACTCCAGCTTGTGCCCCAGGATGTTGCCGTCCTCCTTGAAGTCGATGCCCTTCAGCTC
GATGCGGTTCACCAGGGTGTCGCCCTCGAACTTCACCTCGGCGCGGGTCTTGTAGTTGCCGTCGTCCTTG
AAGAAGATGGTGCGCTCCTGGACGTAGCCTTCGGGCATGGCGGACTTGAAGAAGTCGTGCTGCTTCATGT
GGTCGGGGTAGCGGGCGAAGCACTGCACGCCCCAGGTCAGGGTGGTCACGAGGGTGGGCCAGGGCACGGG
CAGCTTGCCGGTGGTGCAGATGAACTTCAGGGTCAGCTTGCCGTAGGTGGCATCGCCCTCGCCCTCGCCG
GACACGCTGAACTTGTGGCCGTTTACGTCGCCGTCCAGCTCGACCAGGATGGGCACCACCCCGGTGAACA
GCTCCTCGCCCTTGCTCACCATCTCGAGTTACGCGTTTGATATCATGGCTCACTGACTCGCTGCGCTCGG
TCGTTCGGCTGCGGCGAGCGG
